Addgene plasmid #79576: pNR239
Purpose: A118 attB-attP. GFP will express if sites recombine.
Depositing lab: Timothy Lu. Depositing organization: Massachusetts Institute of Technology. Publication: Synthetic recombinase-based state machines in living cells. Roquet N, Soleimany AP, Ferris AC, Aaronson S, Lu TK. Science. 2016 Jul 22;353(6297):aad8559. doi: 10.1126/science.aad8559. Epub 2016 Jul 21. PubMed 27463678.
Backbone
  Vector backbone: pBAC
  Backbone manufacturer: Wild, J.; Hradecna, Z.; Szybalski, W. Genome Res. 2002 Sep; 12(9): 1434–1444. DOI: 10.1101/gr.130502
  Vector type: Bacterial Expression
Growth in bacteria
  Bacterial resistance: Chloramphenicol, 25 μg/mL
  Growth temperature: 37°C
  Growth strain: DH5alpha
  Copy number: Low Copy
Gene/Insert
  Gene/Insert name: GFPmut3b
Terms and licenses: Academic/Nonprofit Terms; Industry Terms: Not Available to Industry
How to cite: pNR239 was a gift from Timothy Lu (Addgene plasmid # 79576 ; http://n2t.net/addgene:79576 ; RRID:Addgene_79576)
