[The description below was written by a language model from this plasmid's Addgene catalogue record and pLannotate feature annotations shown in this document.]
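Description:
pNR239 is an 8.2 kb, low-copy bacterial reporter plasmid built on the pBAC backbone, an F-plasmid-derived bacterial artificial chromosome vector. It is maintained in E. coli through the F replication module (repE initiator, ori2/oriS and the incC incompatibility region). Stable segregation comes from the sopA/sopB partitioning proteins acting on the centromere-like sopC region. An oriV element is also annotated; in this family of BAC vectors it normally allows copy number to be raised on demand in suitable host strains, although the record does not describe that use here. Selection is by chloramphenicol, through the cat gene driven by its own promoter. A fragment of the F plasmid resolvase gene resD is also present as backbone remnant.

The payload is a GFPmut3b (GFPmut3) reporter designed to detect recombination by the A118 phage integrase, a serine recombinase. According to the catalogue entry, the plasmid carries an A118 attB-attP pair arranged so that GFP is expressed only after the sites recombine. The annotated table shows the GFP coding sequence preceded by an sTRSV hammerhead ribozyme and followed by the rrnB T1 terminator. A self-cleaving ribozyme of this kind is commonly placed upstream to trim the 5' untranslated region and insulate translation from upstream sequence context. The att sites themselves and the promoter driving GFP are not annotated. The record therefore does not show whether recombination works by inverting or excising an element. The recombinase is not annotated on this plasmid and would presumably be supplied separately. The construct comes from work on synthetic recombinase-based state machines in living cells, where it serves as a fluorescent test of A118 integrase activity.
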