Features (pLannotate 1.2.2; 14 found; start..end, strand, type, name):
     56..306     -  misc_feature   incC: incC; incompatibility region of the bacterial F plasmid
    309..1064    -  CDS            repE: replication initiation protein for the bacterial F plasmid; repE
   1155..1374    -  rep_origin     ori2: secondary origin of replication for the bacterial F plasmid; also known as oriS
   1450..2064    -  rep_origin     oriV: origin of replication for the bacterial F plasmid
   2462..2806    -  CDS            resD (fragment): REDF_ECOLI - Also known as D. Protein inferred from homology: Swiss-Prot protein existence level 3. Acts as a repressor of transcription and as a site-specific resolvase that cleaves at the RfsF site. From Escherichia coli (strain K12).
   2922..3024    +  promoter       cat promoter: promoter of the E. coli cat gene encoding chloramphenicol acetyltransferase
   3025..3681    +  CDS            cat: CAT_ECOLX - Experimental evidence at protein level: Swiss-Prot protein existence level 1. This enzyme is an effector of chloramphenicol resistance in bacteria. From Escherichia coli. This protein is used as a marker in many commonly used cloning vectors, such as pACYC184.
   3984..4070    -  terminator     rrnB T1 terminator: Escherichia coli rrnB; transcription terminator T1 from the E. coli rrnB gene
   4094..4129    +  misc_feature   MCS (fragment): pBluescript multiple cloning site
   4133..4846    -  CDS            GFPmut3: GFPmut3 is a basic (constitutively fluorescent) green fluorescent protein published in 1996, derived from Aequorea victoria. It is reported to be a very rapidly-maturing weak dimer.
   4897..4946    -  misc_RNA       sTRSV HHRz: hammerhead ribozyme from the tobacco ringspot virus satellite RNA (Khvorova et al., 2003)
   5224..5697    -  misc_feature   sopC: sopC; centromere-like partitioning region of the bacterial F plasmid
   5773..6741    -  CDS            sopB: SOPB_ECOLI - Also known as B. Experimental evidence at protein level: Swiss-Prot protein existence level 1. Control of plasmid partitioning; required to recognize the cis-acting. Binds specifically with the DNA segment containing the sopC region. SopB is trans-acting. From Escherichia coli (strain K12).
   6741..7916    -  CDS            sopA: partitioning protein for the bacterial F plasmid; sopA
>Addgene plasmid #79576 | pNR239 | depositor full sequence | sequence record 148842 | pNR239 sequence 8186 bps
CCGTGGGAAAAACTCCAGGTAGAGGTACACACGCGGATAGCCAATTCAGAGTAATAAACTGTGATAATCA
ACCCTCATCAATGATGACGAACTAACCCCCGATATCAGGTCACATGACGAAGGGAAAGAGAAGGAAATCA
ACTGTGACAAACTGCCCTCAAATTTGGCTTCCTTAAAAATTACAGTTCAAAAAGTATGAGAAAATCCATG
CAGGCTGAAGGAAACAGCAAAACTGTGACAAATTACCCTCAGTAGGTCAGAACAAATGTGACGAACCACC
CTCAAATCTGTGACAGATAACCCTCAGACTATCCTGTCGTCATGGAAGTGATATCGCGGAAGGAAAATAC
GATATGAGTCGTCTGGCGGCCTTTCTTTTTCTCAATGTATGAGAGGCGCATTGGAGTTCTGCTGTTGATC
TCATTAACACAGACCTGCAGGAAGCGGCGGCGGAAGTCAGGCATACGCTGGTAACTTTGAGGCAGCTGGT
AACGCTCTATGATCCAGTCGATTTTCAGAGAGACGATGCCTGAGCCATCCGGCTTACGATACTGACACAG
GGATTCGTATAAACGCATGGCATACGGATTGGTGATTTCTTTTGTTTCACTAAGCCGAAACTGCGTAAAC
CGGTTCTGTAACCCGATAAAGAAGGGAATGAGATATGGGTTGATATGTACACTGTAAAGCCCTCTGGATG
GACTGTGCGCACGTTTGATAAACCAAGGAAAAGATTCATAGCCTTTTTCATCGCCGGCATCCTCTTCAGG
GCGATAAAAAACCACTTCCTTCCCCGCGAAACTCTTCAATGCCTGCCGTATATCCTTACTGGCTTCCGCA
GAGGTCAATCCGAATATTTCAGCATATTTAGCAACATGGATCTCGCAGATACCGTCATGTTCCTGTAGGG
TGCCATCAGATTTTCTGATCTGGTCAACGAACAGATACAGCATACGTTTTTGATCCCGGGAGAGACTATA
TGCCGCCTCAGTGAGGTCGTTTGACTGGACGATTCGCGGGCTATTTTTACGTTTCTTGTGATTGATAACC
GCTGTTTCCGCCATGACAGATCCATGTGAAGTGTGACAAGTTTTTAGATTGTCACACTAAATAAAAAAGA
GTCAATAAGCAGGGATAACTTTGTGAAAAAACAGCTTCTTCTGAGGGCAATTTGTCACAGGGTTAAGGGC
AATTTGTCACAGACAGGACTGTCATTTGAGGGTGATTTGTCACACTGAAAGGGCAATTTGTCACAACACC
TTCTCTAGAACCAGCATGGATAAAGGCCTACAAGGCGCTCTAAAAAAGAAGATCTAAAAACTATAAAAAA
AATAATTATAAAAATATCCCCGTGGATAAGTGGATAACCCCAAGGGAAGTTTTTTCAGGCATCGTGTGTA
AGCAGAATATATAAGTGCTGTTCCCTGGTGCTTCCTCGCTCACTCGACCGGGAGGGTTCGAGAAGGGGGG
GCACCCCCCTTCGGCGTGCGCGGTCACGCGCACAGGGCGCAGCCCTGGTTAAAAACAAGGTTTATAAATA
TTGGTTTAAAAGCAGGTTAAAAGACAGGTTAGCGGTGGCCGAAAAACGGGCGGAAACCCTTGCAAATGCT
GGATTTTCTGCCTGTGGACAGCCCCTCAAATGTCAATAGGTGCGCCCCTCATCTGTCAGCACTCTGCCCC
TCAAGTGTCAAGGATCGCGCCCCTCATCTGTCAGTAGTCGCGCCCCTCAAGTGTCAATACCGCAGGGCAC
TTATCCCCAGGCTTGTCCACATCATCTGTGGGAAACTCGCGTAAAATCAGGCGTTTTCGCCGATTTGCGA
GGCTGGCCAGCTCCACGTCGCCGGCCGAAATCGAGCCTGCCCCTCATCTGTCAACGCCGCGCCGGGTGAG
TCGGCCCCTCAAGTGTCAACGTCCGCCCCTCATCTGTCAGTGAGGGCCAAGTTTTCCGCGAGGTATCCAC
AACGCCGGCGGCCGGCCGCGGTGTCTCGCACACGGCTTCGACGGCGTTTCTGGCGCGTTTGCAGGGCCAT
AGACGGCCGCCAGCCCAGCGGCGAGGGCAACCAGCCGAGGGCTTCGCCCTGTCGCTCGACTGCGGCGAGC
ACTACTGGCTGTAAAAGGACAGACCACATCATGGTTCTGTGTTCATTAGGTTGTTCTGTCCATTGCTGAC
ATAATCCGCTCCACTTCAACGTAACACCGCACGAAGATTTCTATTGTTCCTGAAGGCATATTCAAATCGT
TTTCGTTACCGCTTGCAGGCATCATGACAGAACACTACTTCCTATAAACGCTACACAGGCTCCTGAGATT
AATAATGCGGATCTCTACGATAATGGGAGATTTTCCCGACTGTTTCGTTCGCTTCTCAGTGGATAACAGC
CAGCTTCTCTGTTTAACAGACAAAAACAGCATATCCACTCAGTTCCACATTTCCATATAAAGGCCAAGGC
ATTTATTCTCAGGATAATTGTTTCAGCATCGCAACCGCATCAGACTCCGGCATCGCAAACTGCACCCGGT
GCCGGGCAGCCACATCCAGCGCAAAAACCTTCGTGTAGACTTCCGTTGAACTGATGGACTTATGTCCCAT
CAGGCTTTGCAGAACTTTCAGCGGTATACCGGCATACAGCATGTGCATCGCATAGGAATGGCGGAACGTA
TGTGGTGTGACCGGAACAGAGAACGTCACACCGTCAGCAGCAGCGGCGGCAACCGCCTCCCCAATCCAGG
TCCTGACCGTTCTGTCCGTCACTTCCCAGATCCGCGCTTTCTCTGTCCTTCCTGTGCGACGGTTACGCCG
CTCCATGAGCTTATCGCGAATAAATACCTGTGACGGAAGATCACTTCGCAGAATAAATAAATCCTGGTGT
CCCTGTTGATACCGGGAAGCCCTGGGCCAACTTTTGGCGAAAATGAGACGTTGATCGGCACGTAAGAGGT
TCCAACTTTCACCATAATGAAATAAGATCACTACCGGGCGTATTTTTTGAGTTATCGAGATTTTCAGGAG
CTAAGGAAGCTAAAATGGAGAAAAAAATCACTGGATATACCACCGTTGATATATCCCAATGGCATCGTAA
AGAACATTTTGAGGCATTTCAGTCAGTTGCTCAATGTACCTATAACCAGACCGTTCAGCTGGATATTACG
GCCTTTTTAAAGACCGTAAAGAAAAATAAGCACAAGTTTTATCCGGCCTTTATTCACATTCTTGCCCGCC
TGATGAATGCTCATCCGGAATTTCGTATGGCAATGAAAGACGGTGAGCTGGTGATATGGGATAGTGTTCA
CCCTTGTTACACCGTTTTCCATGAGCAAACTGAAACGTTTTCATCGCTCTGGAGTGAATACCACGACGAT
TTCCGGCAGTTTCTACACATATATTCGCAAGATGTGGCGTGTTACGGTGAAAACCTGGCCTATTTCCCTA
AAGGGTTTATTGAGAATATGTTTTTCGTCTCAGCCAATCCCTGGGTGAGTTTCACCAGTTTTGATTTAAA
CGTGGCCAATATGGACAACTTCTTCGCCCCCGTTTTCACCATGGGCAAATATTATACGCAAGGCGACAAG
GTGCTGATGCCGCTGGCGATTCAGGTTCATCATGCCGTTTGTGATGGCTTCCATGTCGGCAGAATGCTTA
ATGAATTACAACAGTACTGCGATGAGTGGCAGGGCGGGGCGTAAGACCACAGCTAACACCACGTCGTCCC
TATCTGCTGCCCTAGGTCTATGAGTGGTTGCTGGATAACTTTACGGGCATGCATAAGGCTCGTATAATAT
ATTCAGGGAGACCACAACGGTTTCCCTCTACAAATAATTTTGTTTAACTTTTTAATTAACGGCCGAACTT
TTCGGATCAAGCTATGAAGGACGCAAAGAGGGAACTAAACACTTGCATCGATCGTACGTCCGGCAATTAA
AAAAGCGGCTAACCACGCCGCTTTTTTTACGTCTGCAGGCGCCACTCGATTCTAGGGCGGCGGATTTGTC
CTACTCAGGAGAGCGTTCACCGACAAACAACAGATAAAACGAAAGGCCCAGTCTTTCGACTGAGCCTTTC
GTTTTATTTGATGCCTCTAGCACGCGTACCATGGGATCCCCCGGGCTGCAGGAATTCGATATCAAGCTTT
TATTTGTAGAGATCATCCATGCCATGTGTAATCCCAGCAGCTGTTACAAACTCAAGAAGGACCATGTGGT
CTCTCTTTTCGTTGGGATCTTTCGAAAGGGCAGATTGTGTGGACAGGTAATGGTTGTCTGGTAAAAGGAC
AGGGCCATCGCCAATTGGAGTATTTTGTTGATAATGGTCTGCTAGTTGAACGCTTCCATCTTCAATGTTG
TGTCTAATTTTGAAGTTAACTTTGATTCCATTCTTTTGTTTGTCTGCCATGATGTATACATTGTGTGAGT
TATAGTTGTATTCCAATTTGTGTCCAAGAATGTTTCCATCTTCTTTAAAATCAATACCTTTTAACTCGAT
TCTATTAACAAGGGTATCACCTTCAAACTTGACTTCAGCACGTGTCTTGTAGTTCCCGTCATCTTTGAAA
AATATAGTTCTTTCCTGTACATAACCTTCGGGCATGGCACTCTTGAAAAAGTCATGCTGTTTCATATGAT
CTGGGTATCTCGCAAAGCATTGAACACCATAACCGAAAGTAGTGACAAGTGTTGGCCATGGAACAGGTAG
TTTTCCAGTAGTGCAAATAAATTTAAGGGTAAGTTTTCCGTATGTTGCATCACCTTCACCCTCTCCACTG
ACAGAAAATTTGTGCCCATTAACATCACCATCTAATTCAACAAGAATTGGGACAACTCCAGTGAAAAGTT
CTTCTCCTTTACTCATGGTACCTTTCTCCTCTTTAATGAATTCTTAAACAAAATTATTTGTAGAGGCTGT
TTCGTCCTCACGGACTCATCAGACCGGAAAGCACATCCGGTGACAGCTGTGCATTTAGTTTCTCGTTTCT
TCTTCTTCCAACGAGAGAAAACGAGGAACTAAGCTAGCCCGCCACCTAAGTTATGAGTCAGGAAAAAAGG
CGACAGAGTAATCTGTCGCCTTTTTTCTTTGCTTGCTTTGTAATCACTCGATGACCAAAAGTAAAAACCC
GCCGAAGCGGGTTTTTACGTAAAACAGGTGAAACTGACGCTAGCCGGTCACATGTCAATACTTGCCCTTG
ACAGGCATTGATGGAATCGTAGTCTCACGCTGATAGTCTGATCGACAATACAAGTGGGACCGTGGTCCCA
GACCGATAATCAGACCGACAACACGAGTGGGATCGTGGTCCCAGACTAATAATCAGACCGACGATACGAG
TGGGACCGTGGTCCCAGACTAATAATCAGACCGACGATACGAGTGGGACCGTGGTTCCAGACTAATAATC
AGACCGACGATACGAGTGGGACCGTGGTCCCAGACTAATAATCAGACCGACGATACGAGTGGGACCATGG
TCCCAGACTAATAATCAGACCGACGATACGAGTGGGACCGTGGTCCCAGTCTGATTATCAGACCGACGAT
ACGAGTGGGACCGTGGTCCCAGACTAATAATCAGACCGACGATACGAGTGGGACCGTGGTCCCAGACTAA
TAATCAGACCGACGATACGAGTGGGACCGTGGTCCCAGTCTGATTATCAGACCGACGATACAAGTGGAAC
AGTGGGCCCAGAGAGAATATTCAGGCCAGTTATGCTTTCTGGCCTGTAACAAAGGACATTAAGTAAAGAC
AGATAAACGTAGACTAAAACGTGGTCGCATCAGGGTGCTGGCTTTTCAAGTTCCTTAAGAATGGCCTCAA
TTTTCTCTATACACTCAGTTGGAACACGGGACCTGTCCAGGTTAAGCACCATTTTATCGCCCTTATACAA
TACTGTCGCTCCAGGAGCAAACTGATGTCGTGAGCTTAAACTAGTTCTTGATGCAGATGACGTTTTAAGC
ACAGAAGTTAAAAGAGTGATAACTTCTTCAGCTTCAAATATCACCCCAGCTTTTTTCTGCTCATGAAGGT
TAGATGCCTGCTGCTTAAGTAATTCCTCTTTATCTGTAAAGGCTTTTTGAAGTGCATCACCTGACCGGGC
AGATAGTTCACCGGGGTGAGAAAAAAGAGCAACAACTGATTTAGGCAATTTGGCGGTGTTGATACAGCGG
GTAATAATCTTACGTGAAATATTTTCCGCATCAGCCAGCGCAGAAATATTTCCAGCAAATTCATTCTGCA
ATCGGCTTGCATAACGCTGACCACGTTCATAAGCACTTGTTGGGCGATAATCGTTACCCAATCTGGATAA
TGCAGCCATCTGCTCATCATCCAGCTCGCCAACCAGAACACGATAATCACTTTCGGTAAGTGCAGCAGCT
TTACGACGGCGACTCCCATCGGCAATTTCTATGACACCAGATACTCTTCGACCGAACGCCGGTGTCTGTT
GACCAGTCAGTAGAAAAGAAGGGATGAGATCATCCAGTGCGTCCTCAGTAAGCAGCTCCTGGTCACGTTC
ATTACCTGACCATACCCGAGAGGTCTTCTCAACACTATCACCCCGGAGCACTTCAAGAGTAAACTTCACA
TCCCGACCACATACAGGCAAAGTAATGGCATTACCGCGAGCCATTACTCCTACGCGCGCAATTAACGAAT
CCACCATCGGGGCAGCTGGTGTCGATAACGAAGTATCTTCAACCGGTTGAGTATTGAGCGTATGTTTTGG
AATAACAGGCGCACGCTTCATTATCTAATCTCCCAGCGTGGTTTAATCAGACGATCGAAAATTTCATTGC
AGACAGGTTCCCAAATAGAAAGAGCATTTCTCCAGGCACCAGTTGAAGAGCGTTGATCAATGGCCTGTTC
AAAAACAGTTCTCATCCGGATCTGACCTTTACCAACTTCATCCGTTTCACGTACAACATTTTTTAGAACC
ATGCTTCCCCAGGCATCCCGAATTTGCTCCTCCATCCACGGGGACTGAGAGCCATTACTATTGCTGTATT
TGGTAAGCAAAATACGTACATCAGGCTCGAACCCTTTAAGATCAACGTTCTTGAGCAGATCACGAAGCAT
ATCGAAAAACTGCAGTGCGGAGGTGTAGTCAAACAACTCAGCAGGCGTGGGAACAATCAGCACATCAGCA
GCACATACGACATTAATCGTGCCGATACCCAGGTTAGGCGCGCTGTCAATAACTATGACATCATAGTCAT
GAGCAACAGTTTCAATGGCCAGTCGGAGCATCAGGTGTGGATCGGTGGGCAGTTTACCTTCATCAAATTT
GCCCATTAACTCAGTTTCAATACGGTGCAGAGCCAGACAGGAAGGAATAATGTCAAGCCCCGGCCAGCAA
GTGGGCTTTATTGCATAAGTGACATCGTCCTTTTCCCCAAGATAGAAAGGCAGGAGAGTGTCTTCTGCAT
GAATATGAAGATCTGGTACCCATCCGTGATACATTGAGGCTGTTCCCTGGGGGTCGTTACCTTCCACGAG
CAAAACACGTAGCCCCTTCAGAGCCAGATCCTGAGCAAGATGAACAGAAACTGAGGTTTTGTAAACGCCA
CCTTTATGGGCAGCAACCCCGATCACCGGTGGAAATACGTCTTCAGCACGTCGCAATCGCGTACCAAACA
CATCACGCATATGATTAATTTGTTCAATTGTATAACCAACACGTTGCTCAACCCGTCCTCGAATTTCCAT
ATCCGGGTGCGGTAGTCGCCCTGCTTTCTCGGCATCTCTGATAGCCTGAGAAGAAACCCCAACTAAATCC
GCTGCTTCACCTATTCTCCAGCGCCGGGTTATTTTCCTCGCTTCCGGGCTGTCATCATTAAACTGTGCAA
TGGCGATAGCCTTCGTCATTTCATGACCAGCGTTTATGCACTGGTTAAGTGTTTCCATGAGTTTCATTCT
GAACATCCTTTAATCATTGCTTTGCGTTTTTTTATTAAATCTTGCAATTTACTGCAAAGCAACAACAAAA
TCGCAAAGTCATCAAAAAACCGCAAAGTTGTTTAAAATAAGAGCAACACTACAAAAGGAGATAAGAAGAG
CACATACCTCAGTCACTTATTATCACTAGCGCTCGCCGCAGCCGTGTAACCGAGCATAGCGAGCGAACTG
GCGAGGAAGCAAAGAAGAACTGTTCTGTCAGATAGCTCTTACGCTCAGCGCAAGAAGAAATATCCA
