>Addgene plasmid #79576 | pNR239 | addgene partial sequence | sequence record 153640 | CAT-F 5'-GTTTGTGATGGCTTCCATGTC-3'
GCCCTAGGTCTATGAGTGGTTGCTGGATAACTTTACGGGCATGCATAAGGCTCGTATAATATATTCAGGG
AGACCACAACGGTTTCCCTCTACAAATAATTTTGTTTAACTTTTTAATTAACGGCCGAACTTTTCGGATC
AAGCTATGAAGGACGCAAAGAGGGAACTAAACACTTGCATCGATCGTACGTCCGGCAATTAAAAAAGCGG
CTAACCACGCCGCTTTTTTTACGTCTGCAGGCGCCACTCGATTCTAGGGCGGCGGATTTGTCCTACTCAG
GAGAGCGTTCACCGACAAACAACAGATAAAACGAAAGGCCCAGTCTTTCGACTGAGCCTTTCGTTTTATT
TGATGCCTCTAGCACGCGTACCATGGGATCCCCCGGGCTGCAGGAATTCGATATCAAGCTTTTATTTGTA
GAGATCATCCATGCCATGTGTAATCCCAGCAGCTGTTACAAACTCAAGAAGGACCATGTGGTCTCTCTTT
TCGTTGGGATCTTTCGAAAGGGCAGATTGTGTGGACAGGTAATGGTTGTCTGGTAAAAGGACAG
